Addgene plasmid #91229: pACYCDuet_F31YG121VDHFR_WTTS
Purpose: bacterial co-expression of folA (DHFR) and thyA(TS) with a barcode within the noncoding region between the genes
Depositing lab: Kimberly Reynolds. Depositing organization: University of Texas Southwestern Medical Center. Publication: A Two-Enzyme Adaptive Unit within Bacterial Folate Metabolism. Schober AF, Mathis AD, Ingle C, Park JO, Chen L, Rabinowitz JD, Junier I, Rivoire O, Reynolds KA. Cell Rep. 2019 Jun 11;27(11):3359-3370.e7. doi: 10.1016/j.celrep.2019.05.030. PubMed 31189117.
Backbone
  Vector backbone: pACYCDuet-1
  Backbone manufacturer: Novagen
  Vector type: Bacterial Expression
Growth in bacteria
  Bacterial resistance: Chloramphenicol, 25 μg/mL
  Growth temperature: 37°C
  Growth strain: DH5alpha
  Copy number: Unknown
Gene/Insert 1
  Gene/Insert name: folA (alt name: DHFR)
  Species: E. coli
  Mutation: F31YG121V
  Promoter: T7
  Tag / fusion protein: 6xHis (N terminal on backbone)
  Cloning method: Restriction Enzyme; 5′ cloning site BamHI (unknown if destroyed); 3′ cloning site SalI (unknown if destroyed)
  Sequencing primers: 5′ unknown
Gene/Insert 2
  Gene/Insert name: thyA (alt name: TS)
  Species: E.coli
  Promoter: T7
  Cloning method: Restriction Enzyme; 5′ cloning site NotI (unknown if destroyed); 3′ cloning site XhoI (unknown if destroyed)
  Sequencing primers: 5′ unknown
Terms and licenses: Academic/Nonprofit Terms; Industry Terms: Not Available to Industry
How to cite: pACYCDuet_F31YG121VDHFR_WTTS was a gift from Kimberly Reynolds (Addgene plasmid # 91229 ; http://n2t.net/addgene:91229 ; RRID:Addgene_91229)
