[The description below was written by a language model from this plasmid's Addgene catalogue record and pLannotate feature annotations shown in this document.]
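Description:
pACYCDuet_F31YG121VDHFR_WTTS is a bacterial co-expression plasmid built on the Novagen pACYCDuet-1 backbone, designed to produce two linked enzymes of E. coli folate metabolism from a single vector. It replicates from the medium-copy p15A origin, which is compatible with ColE1-type plasmids, and is selected with chloramphenicol through the cat gene and its native promoter. The 5,212 nt sequenced record also carries lacI with its own promoter. Short annotated fragments of IS1, an RSF origin and TcR appear to be backbone remnants rather than functional elements.

The payload consists of two separate T7 promoter/lac operator cassettes. The first drives folA, encoding dihydrofolate reductase (DHFR) with the F31Y and G121V substitutions. It was cloned between BamHI and SalI, lies downstream of a T7 gene 10 ribosome binding site, and according to the catalogue is fused to the backbone's N-terminal 6xHis tag, although that tag is not separately annotated in the feature table. The second cassette drives wild-type thyA (thymidylate synthase, TS), inserted between NotI and XhoI and followed by S-Tag sequence fragments and the T7 terminator. The record does not say whether the S-Tag is translated in frame. Plasmid-encoded Lac repressor binds both operators, so expression depends on T7 RNA polymerase and is IPTG-responsive.

The catalogue entry also describes a barcode placed in the noncoding region between the two genes, which is not annotated as a feature. The barcode presumably allows this particular DHFR/TS allele combination to be identified by sequencing. The construct is associated with work on DHFR and TS as a coupled adaptive unit in bacterial folate metabolism.
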