Features (pLannotate 1.2.2; 20 found; start..end, strand, type, name):
     64..82      +  promoter       T7 promoter: promoter for bacteriophage T7 RNA polymerase
     83..107     +  protein_bind   lac operator: The lac repressor binds to the lac operator to inhibit transcription in E. coli. This inhibition can be relieved by adding lactose or isopropyl-β-D-thiogalactopyranoside (IPTG). lac repressor encoded by lacI
    162..953     +  CDS            thyA: TYSY_ECO57 - Experimental evidence at protein level: Swiss-Prot protein existence level 1. Catalyzes the reductive methylation of 2'-deoxyuridine-5'- monophosphate (dUMP) to 2'-deoxythymidine-5'-monophosphate (dTMP) while utilizing 5,10-methylenetetrahydrofolate (mTHF) as the methyl donor and reductant in the reaction, yielding dihydrofolate (DHF) as a by- product. This enzymatic reaction provides an intracellular de novo source of dTMP, an essential precursor for DNA biosynthesis. From Escherichia coli O157:H7.
    969..1010    +  CDS            S-Tag (fragment): affinity and epitope tag derived from pancreatic ribonuclease A
   1040..1057    +  CDS            SET1 (fragment): solubility-enhancement tag derived from T7 phage gene 10B
   1065..1112    +  terminator     T7 terminator: transcription terminator for bacteriophage T7 RNA polymerase
   1336..1992    -  CDS            cat: CAT_ECOLX - Experimental evidence at protein level: Swiss-Prot protein existence level 1. This enzyme is an effector of chloramphenicol resistance in bacteria. From Escherichia coli. This protein is used as a marker in many commonly used cloning vectors, such as pACYC184.
   1993..2095    -  promoter       cat promoter: promoter of the E. coli cat gene encoding chloramphenicol acetyltransferase
   2216..2359    +  mobile_element IS1 (fragment): prokaryotic transposable element IS1
   2478..2533    -  rep_origin     RSF ori (fragment): Plasmids containing the RSF 1030 origin of replication can be propagated in E. coli cells that contain additional plasmids with compatible origins.
   2621..3166    -  rep_origin     p15A ori: Plasmids containing the medium-copy-number p15A origin of replication can be propagated in E. coli cells that contain a second plasmid with the ColE1 origin.
   3278..3342    -  CDS            TcR (fragment): tetracycline efflux protein; tet; confers resistance to tetracycline
   3357..3378    -  protein_bind   CAP binding site: CAP binding activates transcription in the presence of cAMP. E. coli catabolite activator protein
   3391..4473    -  CDS            lacI: lac repressor; lacI; The lac repressor binds to the lac operator to inhibit transcription in E. coli. This inhibition can be relieved by adding lactose or isopropyl-β-D-thiogalactopyranoside (IPTG).
   4474..4551    -  promoter       lacI promoter: lacI
   4559..4594    -  CDS            TcR (fragment): tetracycline efflux protein; tet; confers resistance to tetracycline
   4597..4615    +  promoter       T7 promoter: promoter for bacteriophage T7 RNA polymerase
   4616..4640    +  protein_bind   lac operator: The lac repressor binds to the lac operator to inhibit transcription in E. coli. This inhibition can be relieved by adding lactose or isopropyl-β-D-thiogalactopyranoside (IPTG). lac repressor encoded by lacI
   4655..4677    +  RBS            RBS: efficient ribosome binding site from bacteriophage T7 gene 10 (Olins and Rangwala, 1989)
   4726..5205    +  CDS            ecDHFR: E. coli dihydrofolate reductase; folA
>Addgene plasmid #91229 | pACYCDuet_F31YG121VDHFR_WTTS | addgene full sequence | sequence record 178684 | Addgene NGS Result
GGCCGCATAATGCTTAAGTCGAACAGAAAGTAATCGTATTGTACACGGCCGCATAATCGAAATTAATACG
ACTCACTATAGGGGAATTGTGAGCGGATAACAATTCCCCATCTTAGTATATTAGTTAAGTATAAGAAGGA
GATATACATATGGCAGATCTCATGAAACAGTACCTGGAGCTGATGCAAAAAGTTCTGGATGAGGGTACCC
AGAAAAACGACCGCACGGGTACCGGAACGCTGAGCATTTTTGGCCATCAGATGCGTTTTAACCTGCAGGA
CGGATTCCCGCTGGTTACGACCAAACGCTGCCACCTGCGTAGCATTATTCATGAGCTGCTGTGGTTTCTG
CAAGGTGACACTAACATCGCGTATCTGCACGAAAACAATGTGACGATCTGGGATGAATGGGCCGATGAAA
ACGGCGATCTGGGCCCAGTGTATGGTAAACAGTGGCGCGCCTGGCCAACGCCAGATGGCCGCCACATCGA
TCAGATCACGACCGTGCTGAATCAACTGAAAAACGACCCGGACAGCCGCCGCATTATTGTTTCCGCGTGG
AATGTGGGTGAACTGGATAAAATGGCGCTGGCGCCGTGCCATGCATTCTTCCAGTTTTACGTTGCGGACG
GTAAGCTGAGCTGTCAACTTTATCAGCGCAGCTGCGATGTTTTCCTCGGCCTGCCGTTCAATATCGCCAG
CTACGCGTTACTGGTGCATATGATGGCGCAGCAGTGCGACCTGGAGGTGGGTGATTTTGTCTGGACCGGC
GGTGATACCCACCTGTACAGCAACCATATGGACCAAACGCATCTGCAATTGAGCCGTGAGCCGCGTCCGC
TGCCGAAACTGATTATTAAGCGCAAACCCGAGAGCATCTTTGACTATCGTTTCGAAGACTTCGAGATTGA
AGGCTACGATCCGCACCCGGGTATCAAAGCGCCGGTGGCTATCTAACTCGAGTCTGGTAAAGAAACCGCT
GCTGCGAAATTTGAACGCCAGCACATGGACTCGTCTACTAGCGCAGCTTAATTAACCTAGGCTGCTGCCA
CCGCTGAGCAATAACTAGCATAACCCCTTGGGGCCTCTAAACGGGTCTTGAGGGGTTTTTTGCTGAAACC
TCAGGCATTTGAGAAGCACACGGTCACACTGCTTCCGGTAGTCAATAAACCGGTAAACCAGCAATAGACA
TAAGCGGCTATTTAACGACCCTGCCCTGAACCGACGACCGGGTCGAATTTGCTTTCGAATTTCTGCCATT
CATCCGCTTATTATCACTTATTCAGGCGTAGCAACCAGGCGTTTAAGGGCACCAATAACTGCCTTAAAAA
AATTACGCCCCGCCCTGCCACTCATCGCAGTACTGTTGTAATTCATTAAGCATTCTGCCGACATGGAAGC
CATCACAAACGGCATGATGAACCTGAATCGCCAGCGGCATCAGCACCTTGTCGCCTTGCGTATAATATTT
GCCCATAGTGAAAACGGGGGCGAAGAAGTTGTCCATATTGGCCACGTTTAAATCAAAACTGGTGAAACTC
ACCCAGGGATTGGCTGAGACGAAAAACATATTCTCAATAAACCCTTTAGGGAAATAGGCCAGGTTTTCAC
CGTAACACGCCACATCTTGCGAATATATGTGTAGAAACTGCCGGAAATCGTCGTGGTATTCACTCCAGAG
CGATGAAAACGTTTCAGTTTGCTCATGGAAAACGGTGTAACAAGGGTGAACACTATCCCATATCACCAGC
TCACCGTCTTTCATTGCCATACGGAACTCCGGATGAGCATTCATCAGGCGGGCAAGAATGTGAATAAAGG
CCGGATAAAACTTGTGCTTATTTTTCTTTACGGTCTTTAAAAAGGCCGTAATATCCAGCTGAACGGTCTG
GTTATAGGTACATTGAGCAACTGACTGAAATGCCTCAAAATGTTCTTTACGATGCCATTGGGATATATCA
ACGGTGGTATATCCAGTGATTTTTTTCTCCATTTTAGCTTCCTTAGCTCCTGAAAATCTCGATAACTCAA
AAAATACGCCCGGTAGTGATCTTATTTCATTATGGTGAAAGTTGGAACCTCTTACGTGCCGATCAACGTC
TCATTTTCGCCAAAAGTTGGCCCAGGGCTTCCCGGTATCAACAGGGACACCAGGATTTATTTATTCTGCG
AAGTGATCTTCCGTCACAGGTATTTATTCGGCGCAAAGTGCGTCGGGTGATGCTGCCAACTTACTGATTT
AGTGTATGATGGTGTTTTTGAGGTGCTCCAGTGGCTTCTGTTTCTATCAGCTGTCCCTCCTGTTCAGCTA
CTGACGGGGTGGTGCGTAACGGCAAAAGCACCGCCGGACATCAGCGCTAGCGGAGTGTATACTGGCTTAC
TATGTTGGCACTGATGAGGGTGTCAGTGAAGTGCTTCATGTGGCAGGAGAAAAAAGGCTGCACCGGTGCG
TCAGCAGAATATGTGATACAGGATATATTCCGCTTCCTCGCTCACTGACTCGCTACGCTCGGTCGTTCGA
CTGCGGCGAGCGGAAATGGCTTACGAACGGGGCGGAGATTTCCTGGAAGATGCCAGGAAGATACTTAACA
GGGAAGTGAGAGGGCCGCGGCAAAGCCGTTTTTCCATAGGCTCCGCCCCCCTGACAAGCATCACGAAATC
TGACGCTCAAATCAGTGGTGGCGAAACCCGACAGGACTATAAAGATACCAGGCGTTTCCCCCTGGCGGCT
CCCTCGTGCGCTCTCCTGTTCCTGCCTTTCGGTTTACCGGTGTCATTCCGCTGTTATGGCCGCGTTTGTC
TCATTCCACGCCTGACACTCAGTTCCGGGTAGGCAGTTCGCTCCAAGCTGGACTGTATGCACGAACCCCC
CGTTCAGTCCGACCGCTGCGCCTTATCCGGTAACTATCGTCTTGAGTCCAACCCGGAAAGACATGCAAAA
GCACCACTGGCAGCAGCCACTGGTAATTGATTTAGAGGAGTTAGTCTTGAAGTCATGCGCCGGTTAAGGC
TAAACTGAAAGGACAAGTTTTGGTGACTGCGCTCCTCCAAGCCAGTTACCTCGGTTCAAAGAGTTGGTAG
CTCAGAGAACCTTCGAAAAACCGCCCTGCAAGGCGGTTTTTTCGTTTTCAGAGCAAGAGATTACGCGCAG
ACCAAAACGATCTCAAGAAGATCATCTTATTAATCAGATAAAATATTTCTAGATTTCAGTGCAATTTATC
TCTTCAAATGTAGCACCTGAAGTCAGCCCCATACGATATAAGTTGTAATTCTCATGTTAGTCATGCCCCG
CGCCCACCGGAAGGAGCTGACTGGGTTGAAGGCTCTCAAGGGCATCGGTCGAGATCCCGGTGCCTAATGA
GTGAGCTAACTTACATTAATTGCGTTGCGCTCACTGCCCGCTTTCCAGTCGGGAAACCTGTCGTGCCAGC
TGCATTAATGAATCGGCCAACGCGCGGGGAGAGGCGGTTTGCGTATTGGGCGCCAGGGTGGTTTTTCTTT
TCACCAGTGAGACGGGCAACAGCTGATTGCCCTTCACCGCCTGGCCCTGAGAGAGTTGCAGCAAGCGGTC
CACGCTGGTTTGCCCCAGCAGGCGAAAATCCTGTTTGATGGTGGTTAACGGCGGGATATAACATGAGCTG
TCTTCGGTATCGTCGTATCCCACTACCGAGATGTCCGCACCAACGCGCAGCCCGGACTCGGTAATGGCGC
GCATTGCGCCCAGCGCCATCTGATCGTTGGCAACCAGCATCGCAGTGGGAACGATGCCCTCATTCAGCAT
TTGCATGGTTTGTTGAAAACCGGACATGGCACTCCAGTCGCCTTCCCGTTCCGCTATCGGCTGAATTTGA
TTGCGAGTGAGATATTTATGCCAGCCAGCCAGACGCAGACGCGCCGAGACAGAACTTAATGGGCCCGCTA
ACAGCGCGATTTGCTGGTGACCCAATGCGACCAGATGCTCCACGCCCAGTCGCGTACCGTCTTCATGGGA
GAAAATAATACTGTTGATGGGTGTCTGGTCAGAGACATCAAGAAATAACGCCGGAACATTAGTGCAGGCA
GCTTCCACAGCAATGGCATCCTGGTCATCCAGCGGATAGTTAATGATCAGCCCACTGACGCGTTGCGCGA
GAAGATTGTGCACCGCCGCTTTACAGGCTTCGACGCCGCTTCGTTCTACCATCGACACCACCACGCTGGC
ACCCAGTTGATCGGCGCGAGATTTAATCGCCGCGACAATTTGCGACGGCGCGTGCAGGGCCAGACTGGAG
GTGGCAACGCCAATCAGCAACGACTGTTTGCCCGCCAGTTGTTGTGCCACGCGGTTGGGAATGTAATTCA
GCTCCGCCATCGCCGCTTCCACTTTTTCCCGCGTTTTCGCAGAAACGTGGCTGGCCTGGTTCACCACGCG
GGAAACGGTCTGATAAGAGACACCGGCATACTCTGCGACATCGTATAACGTTACTGGTTTCACATTCACC
ACCCTGAATTGACTCTCTTCCGGGCGCTATCATGCCATACCGCGAAAGGTTTTGCGCCATTCGATGGTGT
CCGGGATCTCGACGCTCTCCCTTATGCGACTCCTGCATTAGGAAATTAATACGACTCACTATAGGGGAAT
TGTGAGCGGATAACAATTCCCCTGTAGAAATAATTTTGTTTAACTTTAATAAGGAGATATACCATGGGCA
GCAGCCATCACCATCATCACCACAGCCAGGATCCGATGATCAGTCTGATTGCGGCGTTAGCGGTAGATCG
CGTTATCGGCATGGAAAACGCCATGCCGTGGAACCTGCCTGCCGATCTCGCCTGGTATAAACGCAACACC
TTAAATAAACCCGTGATTATGGGCCGCCATACCTGGGAATCAATCGGTCGTCCGTTGCCAGGACGCAAAA
ATATTATCCTCAGCAGTCAACCGGGTACGGACGATCGCGTAACGTGGGTGAAGTCGGTGGATGAAGCCAT
CGCGGCGTGTGGTGACGTACCAGAAATCATGGTGATTGGCGGCGGTCGCGTTTATGAACAGTTCTTGCCA
AAAGCGCAAAAACTGTATCTGACGCATATCGACGCAGAAGTGGAAGTCGACACCCATTTCCCGGATTACG
AGCCGGATGACTGGGAATCGGTATTCAGCGAATTCCACGATGCTGATGCGCAGAACTCTCACAGCTATTG
CTTTGAGATTCTGGAGCGGCGGTAACCTACGC
